Addgene plasmid #236592: AiP14453: pAAV-AiE0441h-minBG-SYFP2-WPRE3-BarcodeK-BGHpA (Alias: CN4453)
Purpose: Barcoded enhancer AAV vector for multiplexed screening applications; AiE0441h is an enhancer active in striatal MSNs
Depositing lab: Jonathan Ting. Depositing organization: Allen Institute. Publication: Enhancer AAV toolbox for accessing and perturbing striatal cell types and circuits. Hunker AC, Wirthlin ME, Gill G, Johansen NJ, Hooper M, Omstead V, Vargas S, Lerma MN, Taskin N, Weed N, Laird WD, Bishaw YM, Bendrick JL, Gore BB, Ben-Simon Y, Opitz-Araya X, Martinez RA, Way SW, Thyagarajan B, Otto S, Sanchez REA, Alexander JR, Amaya A, Amster A, Arbuckle J, Ayala A, Baker PM, Barcelli T, Barta S, Bertagnolli D, Bielstein C, Bishwakarma P, Bowlus J, Boyer G, Brouner K, Casian B, Casper T, Chakka AB, Chakrabarty R, Chong P, Clark M, Colbert K, Daniel S, Dawe T, Departee M, DiValentin P, Donadio NP, Dotson NI, Dwivedi D, Egdorf T, Fliss T, Gary A, Goldy J, Grasso C, Groce EL, Gudsnuk K, Han W, Haradon Z, Hastings S, Helback O, Ho WV, Huang C, Johnson T, Jones DL, Juneau Z, Kenney J, Leibly M, Li S, Liang E, Loeffler H, Lusk NA, Madigan Z, Malloy J, Malone J, McCue R, Melchor J, Mich JK, Moosman S, Morin E, Naidoo R, Newman D, Ngo K, Nguyen K, Oster AL, Ouellette B, Oyama AA, Pena N, Pham T, Phillips E, Pom C, Potekhina L, Ransford S, Ray PL, Reding M, Rette DF, Reynoldson C, Rimorin C, Sigler AR, Rocha DB, Ronellenfitch K, Ruiz A, Sawyer L, Sevigny JP, Shapovalova NV, Shepard N, Shulga L, Soliman S, Staats B, Taormina MJ, Tieu M, Wang Y, Wilkes J, Wood T, Zhou T, Williford A, Dee N, Mollenkopf T, Ng L, Esposito L, Kalmbach BE, Yao S, Ariza J, Collman F, Mufti S, Smith K, Waters J, Ersing I, Patrick M, Zeng H, Lein ES, Kojima Y, Horwitz G, Owen SF, Levi BP, Daigle TL, Tasic B, Bakken TE, Ting JT. Neuron. 2025 May 21;113(10):1507-1524.e17. doi: 10.1016/j.neuron.2025.04.035. PubMed 40403704.
Backbone
  Vector backbone: pAAV
  Vector type: AAV
Growth in bacteria
  Bacterial resistance: Ampicillin, 100 μg/mL
  Growth temperature: 30°C
  Growth strain: NEB Stable
  Copy number: Unknown
Gene/Insert
  Gene/Insert name: SYFP2
Terms and licenses: Academic/Nonprofit Terms; Industry Terms: Not Available to Industry
How to cite: AiP14453: pAAV-AiE0441h-minBG-SYFP2-WPRE3-BarcodeK-BGHpA (Alias: CN4453) was a gift from Jonathan Ting (Addgene plasmid # 236592 ; http://n2t.net/addgene:236592 ; RRID:Addgene_236592)
