[The description below was written by a language model from this plasmid's Addgene catalogue record and pLannotate feature annotations shown in this document.]
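Description:
AiP14453: pAAV-AiE0441h-minBG-SYFP2-WPRE3-BarcodeK-BGHpA (alias CN4453) is a 4,708-nt AAV transfer plasmid built on a pAAV backbone and intended for packaging into recombinant adeno-associated virus. In bacteria it is maintained by a high-copy ColE1/pUC-type origin and selected with ampicillin through a β-lactamase gene under its own promoter. An f1 phage origin and short pBR322-derived remnants (rop and bom fragments) are also present in the backbone. The expression cassette is flanked by AAV2 inverted terminal repeats, the cis elements needed for genome replication and encapsidation. One ITR is annotated in full, while the other is detected only as short fragments, which is common for these repeat-rich, recombination-prone structures in assembled sequence data.

According to the construct name, the payload consists of the enhancer AiE0441h, described in the record as active in striatal medium spiny neurons, placed upstream of a minimal beta-globin promoter (minBG) so that transcription depends on the enhancer's cell-type activity. These two elements, and the barcode, are not picked out by the automated annotation, although unannotated sequence upstream of the reporter is consistent with their presence. The cassette drives SYFP2, a rapidly maturing monomeric yellow fluorescent protein derived from Aequorea victoria. This is followed by WPRE3, a shortened woodchuck hepatitis virus posttranscriptional element (seen as two WPRE fragments) that boosts transcript expression, then the "BarcodeK" sequence, and a bovine growth hormone polyadenylation signal. Because the barcode lies within the transcribed 3′ region, reporter transcripts can be assigned to this specific enhancer, allowing the vector to be pooled with other barcoded enhancer AAVs for multiplexed screening of enhancer activity and specificity.
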