Features (pLannotate 1.2.2; 14 found; start..end, strand, type, name):
    123..150     -  repeat_region  AAV2 ITR (fragment): inverted terminal repeat of adeno-associated virus serotype 2 inverted
    179..206     -  repeat_region  AAV2 ITR (fragment): inverted terminal repeat of adeno-associated virus serotype 2 inverted
    279..867     -  rep_origin     ori: high-copy-number ColE1/pMB1/pBR322/pUC origin of replication
   1038..1898    -  CDS            AmpR: β-lactamase; bla; confers resistance to ampicillin, carbenicillin, and related antibiotics
   1899..2003    -  promoter       AmpR promoter: bla
   2098..2133    +  CDS            rop (fragment): Rop protein, which maintains plasmids at low copy number; rop
   2235..2284    +  misc_feature   bom (fragment): basis of mobility region from pBR322
   2285..2740    -  rep_origin     f1 ori (sequence partly withheld): f1 bacteriophage origin of replication; arrow indicates direction of (+) strand synthesis
   2759..2810    +  misc_feature   bom (fragment): basis of mobility region from pBR322
   2815..2955    -  repeat_region  AAV2 ITR: inverted terminal repeat of adeno-associated virus serotype 2 inverted
   3073..3184    -  polyA_signal   bGH poly(A) signal: bovine growth hormone polyadenylation signal
   3213..3293    -  misc_feature   WPRE (fragment): woodchuck hepatitis virus posttranscriptional regulatory element
   3299..3456    -  misc_feature   WPRE (fragment): woodchuck hepatitis virus posttranscriptional regulatory element
   3496..4212    -  CDS            SYFP2: SYFP2 is a basic (constitutively fluorescent) yellow fluorescent protein published in 2006, derived from Aequorea victoria. It is reported to be a very rapidly-maturing monomer with moderate acid sensitivity.
>Addgene plasmid #236592 | AiP14453: pAAV-AiE0441h-minBG-SYFP2-WPRE3-BarcodeK-BGHpA (Alias: CN4453) | addgene full sequence | sequence record 472836 | Addgene NGS Result
GGGACTCCTGAGAGCTGGAGGAGGGGTGGGCAGGGGCAAGGAGTGGGGAGGGGCTGCTGGGGACAGTGGA
GTCACGCGTGCGGCCGCAGGAACCCCTAGTGATGGAGTTGGCCACTCCCTCTCTGCGCGCTCGCTCGCTC
ACTGAGGCCGGGCGACCAAAGGTCGCCCGACGCCCGGGCGGCCTCAGTGAGCGAGCGAGCGCGCAGCTGC
CTGCAGGACATGTGAGCAAAAGGCCAGCAAAAGGCCAGGAACCGTAAAAAGGCCGCGTTGCTGGCGTTTT
TCCATAGGCTCCGCCCCCCTGACGAGCATCACAAAAATCGACGCTCAAGTCAGAGGTGGCGAAACCCGAC
AGGACTATAAAGATACCAGGCGTTTCCCCCTGGAAGCTCCCTCGTGCGCTCTCCTGTTCCGACCCTGCCG
CTTACCGGATACCTGTCCGCCTTTCTCCCTTCGGGAAGCGTGGCGCTTTCTCATAGCTCACGCTGTAGGT
ATCTCAGTTCGGTGTAGGTCGTTCGCTCCAAGCTGGGCTGTGTGCACGAACCCCCCGTTCAGCCCGACCG
CTGCGCCTTATCCGGTAACTATCGTCTTGAGTCCAACCCGGTAAGACACGACTTATCGCCACTGGCAGCA
GCCACTGGTAACAGGATTAGCAGAGCGAGGTATGTAGGCGGTGCTACAGAGTTCTTGAAGTGGTGGCCTA
ACTACGGCTACACTAGAAGAACAGTATTTGGTATCTGCGCTCTGCTGAAGCCAGTTACCTTCGGAAAAAG
AGTTGGTAGCTCTTGATCCGGCAAACAAACCACCGCTGGTAGCGGTGGTTTTTTTGTTTGCAAGCAGCAG
ATTACGCGCAGAAAAAAAGGATCTCAAGAAGATCCTTTGATCTTTTCTACGGGGTCTGACGCTCAGTGGA
ACGAAAACTCACGTTAAGGGATTTTGGTCATGAGATTATCAAAAAGGATCTTCACCTAGATCCTTTTAAA
TTAAAAATGAAGTTTTAAATCAATCTAAAGTATATATGAGTAAACTTGGTCTGACAGTTACCAATGCTTA
ATCAGTGAGGCACCTATCTCAGCGATCTGTCTATTTCGTTCATCCATAGTTGCCTGACTCCCCGTCGTGT
AGATAACTACGATACGGGAGGGCTTACCATCTGGCCCCAGTGCTGCAATGATACCGCGAGACCCACGCTC
ACCGGCTCCAGATTTATCAGCAATAAACCAGCCAGCCGGAAGGGCCGAGCGCAGAAGTGGTCCTGCAACT
TTATCCGCCTCCATCCAGTCTATTAATTGTTGCCGGGAAGCTAGAGTAAGTAGTTCGCCAGTTAATAGTT
TGCGCAACGTTGTTGCCATTGCTACAGGCATCGTGGTGTCACGCTCGTCGTTTGGTATGGCTTCATTCAG
CTCCGGTTCCCAACGATCAAGGCGAGTTACATGATCCCCCATGTTGTGCAAAAAAGCGGTTAGCTCCTTC
GGTCCTCCGATCGTTGTCAGAAGTAAGTTGGCCGCAGTGTTATCACTCATGGTTATGGCAGCACTGCATA
ATTCTCTTACTGTCATGCCATCCGTAAGATGCTTTTCTGTGACTGGTGAGTACTCAACCAAGTCATTCTG
AGAATAGTGTATGCGGCGACCGAGTTGCTCTTGCCCGGCGTCAATACGGGATAATACCGCGCCACATAGC
AGAACTTTAAAAGTGCTCATCATTGGAAAACGTTCTTCGGGGCGAAAACTCTCAAGGATCTTACCGCTGT
TGAGATCCAGTTCGATGTAACCCACTCGTGCACCCAACTGATCTTCAGCATCTTTTACTTTCACCAGCGT
TTCTGGGTGAGCAAAAACAGGAAGGCAAAATGCCGCAAAAAAGGGAATAAGGGCGACACGGAAATGTTGA
ATACTCATACTCTTCCTTTTTCAATATTATTGAAGCATTTATCAGGGTTATTGTCTCATGAGCGGATACA
TATTTGAATGTATTTAGAAAAATAAACAAATAGGGGTTCCGCGCACATTTCCCCGAAAAGTGCCACCTGA
CGTCTAAGAAACCATTATTATCATGACATTAACCTATAAAAATAGGCGTATCACGAGGCCCTTTCGTCTC
GCGCGTTTCGGTGATGACGGTGAAAACCTCTGACACATGCAGCTCCCGGAGACGGTCACAGCTTGTCTGT
AAGCGGATGCCGGGAGCAGACAAGCCCGTCAGGGCGCGTCAGCGGGTGTTGGCGGGTGTCGGGGCTGGCT
TAACTATGCGGCATCAGAGCAGATTGTACTGAGAGTGCACCATAAAATTGTAAACGTTAATATTTTGTTA
AAATTCGCGTTAAATTTTTGTTAAATCAGCTCATTTTTTAACCAATAGACCGAAATCGGCAAAATCCCTT
ATAAATCAAAAGAATAGCCCGAGATAGAGT
[37 nt withheld, positions 2411-2447]
AAAGAACGTGGACTCCAACGTCAAAGG
[141 nt withheld, positions 2475-2615]
G
[46 nt withheld, positions 2617-2662]
A
[95 nt withheld, positions 2664-2758]
TATGCGGTGTGAAATACCGCACAGATGCGTAAGGAGAAAATACCGCATCAGGCGCCCCTGCAGGCAGCTG
CGCGCTCGCTCGCTCACTGAGGCCGCCCGGGCAAAGCCCGGGCGTCGGGCGACCTTTGGTCGCCCGGCCT
CAGTGAGCGAGCGAGCGCGCAGAGAGGGAGTGGCCAACTCCATCACTAGGGGTTCCTGCGGCCGCTCGGT
CCGCACGTGAGATCTCATGCCTGCTATTGTCTTCCCAATCCTCCCCCTTGCTGTCCTGCCCCACCCCACC
CCCCAGAATAGAATGACACCTACTCAGACAATGCGATGCAATTTCCTCATTTTATTAGGAAAGGACAGTG
GGAGTGGCACCTTCCAGGGTCAAGGAAGGCACGGGGGAGGGGCAAACAACAGATGGCTGGCAACTAGAAG
GCACAGTCGAAGATCTCTCGATCTCTACCTCGAGCCACGGAATTGTCAGTGCCCAACAGCCGAGCCCCTG
TCCAGCAGCGGGCAAGGCAGGCGGCGATGAGTTCCGCCGTGGCAAGAACTAACCAGGATTTATACAAGGA
GGAGAAAATGAAAGCCATACGGGAAGCAATAGCATGATACAAAGGCATTAAAGCAGCGTATCCACATAGC
GTAAAAGGAGCAACATAGTTAAGAATACCAGTCAATCTTTCACAAATTTTGTAATCCAGAGGTTGATTAT
GATATCGAATTCGCGGCCGCGGCGCGCCGTCGACTTACTTGTACAGCTCGTCCATGCCGAGAGTGATCCC
GGCGGCGGTCACGAACTCCAGCAGGACCATGTGATCGCGCTTCTCGTTGGGGTCTTTGCTCAGCTTGGAC
TGGTAGCTCAGGTAGTGGTTGTCGGGCAGCAGCACGGGGCCGTCGCCGATGGGGGTGTTCTGCTGGTAGT
GGTCGGCGAGCTGCACGCCGCCGTCCTCGATGTTGTGGCGGATCTTGAAGTTGGCCTTGATGCCGTTCTT
CTGCTTGTCGGCGGTGATATAGACGTTGTGGCTGTTGTAGTTGTACTCCAGCTTGTGCCCCAGGATGTTG
CCGTCCTCCTTGAAGTCGATGCCCTTCAGCTCGATGCGGTTCACCAGGGTGTCGCCCTCGAACTTCACCT
CGGCGCGGGTCTTGTAGTTGCCGTCGTCCTTGAAGAAGATGGTGCGCTCCTGGACGTAGCCTTCGGGCAT
GGCGGACTTGAAGAAGTCGTGCTGCTTCATGTGGTCGGGGTAGCGGGCGAAGCACTGCACGCCGTAGCCC
AGGGTGGTCACGAGGGTGGGCCAGGGCACGGGCAGCTTGCCGGTGGTGCAGATCAGCTTCAGGGTCAGCT
TGCCGTAGGTGGCATCGCCCTCGCCCTCGCCGGACACGCTGAACTTGTGGCCGTTTACGTCGCCGTCCAG
CTCGACCAGGATGGGCACCACCCCGGTGAACAGCTCCTCGCCCTTGCTCACCATGGTGGCGACCGGTAGC
GCTAGCTTCGAAAGATCTGGATCCCAGAAGCAAATGTAAGCAATAGATGGCTCTGCCCTGACTTTTATGC
CCAGCCCGAGCTCGTGGGGAAGACTGGCTGACAGAGGGACAGACATGAAGGAGGAGGAAGAGACTGCACA
GAGACAGGACGTGAGAGAGAGATTGGGGGGAGAGAGGAGAAAGCAAAGAGAGACAGAAAACATGGTTGAG
AGATGGAGAGACAAAGGGAGGCAGAGAGAGAGACAGCGAACCTCACAACAGAGAAAGGCAGAAGACAGAG
ATGGAGAGAGAGTAAAAATAGCTCAGCATTAAGATAATTGCAGCTCGCAGCTCTGCCCTCCGTTAGGAAT
TAAATGAGGTTTTATTACTTTGATTTTTCTCTCCTGGATCCTACGCGACTTCTCAAGAACTTGGGGAAAA
GTTTTTCAGGTGGGCGGCCAGGTGGTGGGGGCTGTGTGGGCGACAGAGGAGGAAGGGAAT
